Addgene plasmid #15724: pRetroSuper-GFP Smad4
Depositing lab: Joan Massague. Depositing organization: Memorial Sloan-Kettering Cancer Center. Publication: Hematopoiesis controlled by distinct TIF1gamma and Smad4 branches of the TGFbeta pathway. He W, Dorn DC, Erdjument-Bromage H, Tempst P, Moore MA, Massague J. Cell. 2006 Jun 2. 125(5):929-41. 10.1016/j.cell.2006.03.045 PubMed 16751102.
Backbone
  Vector backbone: pRetrosuper-GFP
  Backbone size w/o insert (bp): 6000
  Vector type: Mammalian Expression, Retroviral, RNAi
  Selectable markers: GFP
Growth in bacteria
  Bacterial resistance: Ampicillin, 100 μg/mL
  Growth temperature: 37°C
  Growth strain: DH5alpha
  Copy number: High Copy
Gene/Insert
  Gene/Insert name: Smad4 shRNA (alt name: Smad4)
  Species: H. sapiens (human)
  Insert size (bp): 450
  Entrez Gene: SMAD4 (a.k.a. DPC4, JIP, MADH4, MYHRS)
  Cloning method: Restriction Enzyme; 5′ cloning site AgeI (unknown if destroyed); 3′ cloning site XhoI (unknown if destroyed)
  Sequencing primers: 5′ H1
Terms and licenses: Academic/Nonprofit Terms; Industry Terms: Not Available to Industry
Depositor comments: The following oligos were first cloned into pRetrosuper-Puro digested with BglII and HindIII. Smad4-shRNA-sense: 5’-gatccccGGTGTGCAGTTGGAATGTAttcaagagaTACATTCCAACTGCACACCtttttggaaa-3’ Smad4-shRNA-antisense 5’-agcttttccaaaaaGGTGTGCAGTTGGAATGTAtctcttgaaTACATTCCAACTGCACACCggg-3’ Next, the AgeI/XhoI fragments from shRNA sequence-containing pRetrosuper-Puro plasmids were cloned into the AgeI/XhoI site of pRetrosuper-GFP.
How to cite: pRetroSuper-GFP Smad4 was a gift from Joan Massague (Addgene plasmid # 15724 ; http://n2t.net/addgene:15724 ; RRID:Addgene_15724)
