[The description below was written by a language model from this plasmid's Addgene catalogue record.]
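Description:
pRetroSuper-GFP Smad4 is a retroviral RNA interference vector built on the pRetrosuper-GFP backbone (about 6 kb without insert) and designed to knock down human SMAD4 in mammalian cells. In bacteria it is maintained as a high-copy plasmid under ampicillin selection. In target cells there is no drug marker. The backbone instead carries GFP as the selectable marker, so transduced cells can be identified or sorted by fluorescence.

The payload is a roughly 450 bp fragment containing a short hairpin RNA cassette against SMAD4, the common mediator Smad of TGF-beta signalling. According to the depositor's comments, a pair of annealed oligonucleotides encoding the sense target, a loop, and the antisense target followed by a T-stretch terminator was first inserted between BglII and HindIII in pRetrosuper-Puro. The AgeI/XhoI fragment carrying the hairpin was then transferred into the corresponding sites of pRetrosuper-GFP. Whether those sites survive is not recorded. The listed sequencing primer is an H1 primer, which fits the pSUPER-type design in which an RNA polymerase III H1 promoter drives the hairpin, although the record does not list the promoter explicitly. The transcript would fold into a stem-loop that is processed by the cellular RNAi machinery into an siRNA directed at SMAD4 mRNA.

No feature table is provided, so the viral LTRs, the packaging signal and the promoter driving GFP cannot be described from this record. As a retroviral vector, it would typically be packaged into particles for stable delivery. The associated publication concerns the Smad4 and TIF1gamma branches of TGF-beta signalling in hematopoiesis, consistent with use for SMAD4 depletion in that setting.
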