>Addgene plasmid #15724 | pRetroSuper-GFP Smad4 | addgene partial sequence | sequence record 22221 | 15724 with H1
AGATCCCCGGTGTGCAGTTGGAATGTATTCAAGAGATACATTCCAACTGCACACCTTTTTGGAAAAGCTT
ATCGATACCGTCGACCTCGAGAGATCTAATTCCGGCGCCTAGAGAAGGAGTGAGGGCTGGATAAAGGGAG
GATCGAGGCGGGGTCGAACGAGGAGGTTCAAGGGGGAGAGACGGGGCGGATGGAGGAAGAGGAGGCGGAG
GCTTAGGGTGTACAAAGGGCTTGACCCAGGGAGGGGGGTCAAAAGCCAAGGCTTCCCAGGTCACGATGTA
GGGGACCTGGTCTGGGTGTCCATGCGGGCCAGGTGAAAAGACCTTGATCTTAACCTGGGTGATGAGGTCT
CGGTTAAAGGTGCCGTCTCGCGGCCATCCGACGTTAAAGGTTGGCCATTCTGCAGAGCAGAAGGTAACCC
AACGTCTCTTCTTGACATCTACCGACTGGTTGTGAGCGATCCGCTCGACATCTTTCCAGTGACCTAAGGT
CAAACTTAAGGGAGTGGTAACAGTCTGGCCCTAATTTTCAGACAAATACAGAAACACAGTCAGACAGAGA
CAACACAGAACGATGCTGCAGCGCTGCAGCAGACAAGACGCGCGGCTTCGGTTCCAAACCGAAAGCAAAA
ATTCAGACGGAGGCGGGAACTGTTTTAGGTTCTCGTCTCCTACCAGAACCACATATCCTGACGGGGTCGG
ATTCCACATCGACTCCCTTCCTCAGGTCGGGCCACAAAAACGGCCCCCAAAGTCCCTGGGACGTCTCCCA
GGGTTGCGGCCGGGTGTTCAGAACTCGTCAGTTCCACCACGGGTCCGCCAGATACAGAGCTAGTTAGCTA
ACTAGTACAGACGCAGGCGCAAACATTAGATGCCGGCACAAACACGCCCAAAGACCGAGACAGACACGAA
ACGACCGCTGGCCAGC
